Addgene plasmid #131146: pGEX-6P-2_dCrk
Purpose: Expresses GST::dCrk (based on crk isoform RA).
Depositing lab: Mark Peifer. Depositing organization: University of North Carolina at Chapel Hill. Publication: The Crk adapter protein is essential for Drosophila embryogenesis, where it regulates multiple actin-dependent morphogenic events. Spracklen AJ, Thornton-Kolbe EM, Bonner AN, Florea A, Compton PJ, Fernandez-Gonzalez R, Peifer M. Mol Biol Cell. 2019 Jul 18:mbcE19050302. doi: 10.1091/mbc.E19-05-0302. PubMed 31318326.
Backbone
  Vector backbone: pGEX-6P-2
  Backbone manufacturer: GE Healthcare Life Sciences
  Backbone size w/o insert (bp): 4985
  Total vector size (bp): 5797
  Vector type: Bacterial Expression
Growth in bacteria
  Bacterial resistance: Ampicillin, 100 μg/mL
  Growth temperature: 37°C
  Growth strain: DH5alpha
  Copy number: Unknown
Gene/Insert
  Gene/Insert name: Crk
  Species: D. melanogaster (fly)
  Insert size (bp): 816
  Entrez Gene: Crk (a.k.a. Dmel_CG1587, CG1587, CRK, D-CRK, D-Crk, DCrk, Dcrk, Dmel\CG1587, crk, dCRK, dCrk)
  Tag / fusion protein: GST (N terminal on backbone)
  Cloning method: Restriction Enzyme; 5′ cloning site BamHI (not destroyed); 3′ cloning site EcoRI (not destroyed)
  Sequencing primers: 5′ TTG AAG CTA TCC CAC AAA TTG A; 3′ GAA AAA TAA ACA AAT AGG GGT TCC
Terms and licenses: Academic/Nonprofit Terms; Industry Terms: Not Available to Industry
How to cite: pGEX-6P-2_dCrk was a gift from Mark Peifer (Addgene plasmid # 131146 ; http://n2t.net/addgene:131146 ; RRID:Addgene_131146)
