[The description below was written by a language model from this plasmid's Addgene catalogue record and pLannotate feature annotations shown in this document.]
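Description:
pGEX-6P-2_dCrk is a bacterial expression plasmid built on the commercial pGEX-6P-2 backbone and designed to produce the Drosophila melanogaster adapter protein Crk as an N-terminal glutathione S-transferase fusion (GST::dCrk) in E. coli. The complete plasmid is about 5.8 kb. It replicates from a ColE1/pMB1-type origin and is selected with ampicillin through the β-lactamase (AmpR) gene and its own promoter. Short fragments of the rop gene and the pBR322 bom region remain as backbone remnants, along with a lac promoter/operator–lacZα segment downstream of lacI.

The expression cassette is driven by the tac promoter, a strong trp/lac hybrid, followed by a lac operator. The plasmid also carries lacI with its own promoter, so the repressor is supplied in cis and keeps transcription low until IPTG is added. Downstream lies the Schistosoma japonicum GST coding sequence, followed after a short linker by the Crk open reading frame, an insert of roughly 0.8 kb based on the crk RA isoform and cloned between BamHI and EcoRI sites that were both preserved. In the pGEX-6P series this linker normally encodes a PreScission protease recognition site that allows GST to be removed, although that element is not annotated in the feature table.

The GST moiety allows affinity capture of the fusion on glutathione resin, so the construct suits production of recombinant dCrk for purification, pull-down or binding assays, or similar biochemical work. The record states only that it expresses GST::dCrk, and it was deposited in connection with a study of Crk's role in actin-dependent morphogenesis during Drosophila embryogenesis.
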