Features (pLannotate 1.2.2; 17 found; start..end, strand, type, name):
      1..78      +  promoter       lacI promoter: lacI
     79..1161    +  CDS            lacI: lac repressor; lacI; The lac repressor binds to the lac operator to inhibit transcription in E. coli. This inhibition can be relieved by adding lactose or isopropyl-β-D-thiogalactopyranoside (IPTG).
   1174..1195    +  protein_bind   CAP binding site: CAP binding activates transcription in the presence of cAMP. E. coli catabolite activator protein
   1210..1240    +  promoter       lac promoter: promoter for the E. coli lac operon
   1248..1264    +  protein_bind   lac operator: The lac repressor binds to the lac operator to inhibit transcription in E. coli. This inhibition can be relieved by adding lactose or isopropyl-β-D-thiogalactopyranoside (IPTG). lac repressor encoded by lacI
   1284..1457    +  CDS            lacZα: LacZα fragment of β-galactosidase; lacZ fragment
   1721..1837    -  CDS            yciV (fragment): RNAAM_ECOLI - Also known as trpH From Escherichia coli (strain K12).
   1913..1941    +  promoter       tac promoter: strong E. coli promoter; hybrid between the trp and lac UV5 promoters
   1949..1965    +  protein_bind   lac operator: The lac repressor binds to the lac operator to inhibit transcription in E. coli. This inhibition can be relieved by adding lactose or isopropyl-β-D-thiogalactopyranoside (IPTG). lac repressor encoded by lacI
   1988..2641    +  CDS            GST26_SCHJA: Experimental evidence at protein level: Swiss-Prot protein existence level 1. GST isoenzymes appear to play a central role in the parasite detoxification system. Other functions are also suspected including a role in increasing the solubility of haematin in the parasite gut. From Schistosoma japonicum (Blood fluke).
   2681..3493    +  CDS            Crk: CRK_DROME - Experimental evidence at protein level: Swiss-Prot protein existence level 1. Adapter protein which interacts with C-terminal portion of mbc, homolog of human DOCK180. May play a role in cellular processes throughout development. From Drosophila melanogaster (Fruit fly).
   3544..3583    +  CDS            rop (fragment): Rop protein, which maintains plasmids at low copy number; rop
   3685..3725    +  misc_feature   bom (fragment): basis of mobility region from pBR322
   3830..3934    +  promoter       AmpR promoter: bla
   3935..4795    +  CDS            AmpR: β-lactamase; bla; confers resistance to ampicillin, carbenicillin, and related antibiotics
   4966..5554    +  rep_origin     ori: high-copy-number ColE1/pMB1/pBR322/pUC origin of replication
   5740..5791    -  misc_feature   bom (fragment): basis of mobility region from pBR322
>Addgene plasmid #131146 | pGEX-6P-2_dCrk | addgene full sequence | sequence record 258859 | Addgene NGS Result
GACACCATCGAATGGCGCAAAACCTTTCGCGGTATGGCATGATAGCGCCCGGAAGAGAGTCAATTCAGGG
TGGTGAATGTGAAACCAGTAACGTTATACGATGTCGCAGAGTATGCCGGTGTCTCTTATCAGACCGTTTC
CCGCGTGGTGAACCAGGCCAGCCACGTTTCTGCGAAAACGCGGGAAAAAGTGGAAGCGGCGATGGCGGAG
CTGAATTACATTCCCAACCGCGTGGCACAACAACTGGCGGGCAAACAGTCGTTGCTGATTGGCGTTGCCA
CCTCCAGTCTGGCCCTGCACGCGCCGTCGCAAATTGTCGCGGCGATTAAATCTCGCGCCGATCAACTGGG
TGCCAGCGTGGTGGTGTCGATGGTAGAACGAAGCGGCGTCGAAGCCTGTAAAGCGGCGGTGCACAATCTT
CTCGCGCAACGCGTCAGTGGGCTGATCATTAACTATCCGCTGGATGACCAGGATGCCATTGCTGTGGAAG
CTGCCTGCACTAATGTTCCGGCGTTATTTCTTGATGTCTCTGACCAGACACCCATCAACAGTATTATTTT
CTCCCATGAAGACGGTACGCGACTGGGCGTGGAGCATCTGGTCGCATTGGGTCACCAGCAAATCGCGCTG
TTAGCGGGCCCATTAAGTTCTGTCTCGGCGCGTCTGCGTCTGGCTGGCTGGCATAAATATCTCACTCGCA
ATCAAATTCAGCCGATAGCGGAACGGGAAGGCGACTGGAGTGCCATGTCCGGTTTTCAACAAACCATGCA
AATGCTGAATGAGGGCATCGTTCCCACTGCGATGCTGGTTGCCAACGATCAGATGGCGCTGGGCGCAATG
CGCGCCATTACCGAGTCCGGGCTGCGCGTTGGTGCGGATATCTCGGTAGTGGGATACGACGATACCGAAG
ACAGCTCATGTTATATCCCGCCGTTAACCACCATCAAACAGGATTTTCGCCTGCTGGGGCAAACCAGCGT
GGACCGCTTGCTGCAACTCTCTCAGGGCCAGGCGGTGAAGGGCAATCAGCTGTTGCCCGTCTCACTGGTG
AAAAGAAAAACCACGCTAGCGCCCAATACGCAAACCGCCTCTCCCCGCGCGTTGGCCGATTCATTAATGC
AGCTGGCACGACAGGTTTCCCGACTGGAAAGCGGGCAGTGAGCGCAACGCAATTAATGTAAGTTAGCTCA
CTCATTAGGCACCCCAGGCTTTACACTTTATGCTTCCGGCTCGTATGTTGTGTGGAATTGTGAGCGGATA
ACAATTTCACACAGGAAACAGCTATGACCATGATTACGGATTCACTGGCCGTCGTTTTACAACGTCGTGA
CTGGGAAAACCCTGGCGTTACCCAACTTAATCGCCTTGCAGCACATCCCCCTTTCGCCAGCTGGCGTAAT
AGCGAAGAGGCCCGCACCGATCGCCCTTCCCAACAGTTGCGCAGCCTGAATGGCGAATGGCGCTTTGCCT
GGTTTCCGGCACCAGAAGCGGTGCCGGAAAGCTGGCTGGAGTGCGATCTTCCTGAGGCCGATACTGTCGT
CGTCCCCTCAAACTGGCAGATGCACGGTTACGATGCGCCCATCTACACCAACGTGACCTATCCCATTACG
GTCAATCCGCCGTTTGTTCCCACGGAGAATCCGACGGGTTGTTACTCGCTCACATTTAATGTTGATGAAA
GCTGGCTACAGGAAGGCCAGACGCGAATTATTTTTGATGGCGTTGGAATTAGCTTATCGACTGCACGGTG
CACCAATGCTTCTGGCGTCAGGCAGCCATCGGAAGCTGTGGTATGGCTGTGCAGGTCGTAAATCACTGCA
TAATTCGTGTCGCTCAAGGCGCACTCCCGTTCTGGATAATGTTTTTTGCGCCGACATCATAACGGTTCTG
GCAAATATTCTGAAATGAGCTGTTGACAATTAATCATCGGCTCGTATAATGTGTGGAATTGTGAGCGGAT
AACAATTTCACACAGGAAACAGTATTCATGTCCCCTATACTAGGTTATTGGAAAATTAAGGGCCTTGTGC
AACCCACTCGACTTCTTTTGGAATATCTTGAAGAAAAATATGAAGAGCATTTGTATGAGCGCGATGAAGG
TGATAAATGGCGAAACAAAAAGTTTGAATTGGGTTTGGAGTTTCCCAATCTTCCTTATTATATTGATGGT
GATGTTAAATTAACACAGTCTATGGCCATCATACGTTATATAGCTGACAAGCACAACATGTTGGGTGGTT
GTCCAAAAGAGCGTGCAGAGATTTCAATGCTTGAAGGAGCGGTTTTGGATATTAGATACGGTGTTTCGAG
AATTGCATATAGTAAAGACTTTGAAACTCTCAAAGTTGATTTTCTTAGCAAGCTACCTGAAATGCTGAAA
ATGTTCGAAGATCGTTTATGTCATAAAACATATTTAAATGGTGATCATGTAACCCATCCTGACTTCATGT
TGTATGACGCTCTTGATGTTGTTTTATACATGGACCCAATGTGCCTGGATGCGTTCCCAAAATTAGTTTG
TTTTAAAAAACGTATTGAAGCTATCCCACAAATTGATAAGTACTTGAAATCCAGCAAGTATATAGCATGG
CCTTTGCAGGGCTGGCAAGCCACGTTTGGTGGTGGCGACCATCCTCCAAAATCGGATCTGGAAGTTCTGT
TCCAGGGGCCCCTGGGATCCATGGATACATTTGACGTTTCTGATAGGAACAGCTGGTACTTTGGTCCCAT
GTCTAGACAGGATGCTACTGAAGTTTTGATGAACGAACGCGAGCGGGGAGTGTTTTTAGTCCGTGATAGT
AACTCGATAGCAGGGGATTATGTACTTTGTGTAAGAGAAGATACAAAAGTTAGCAACTACATCATTAACA
AAGTTCAACAACAGGATCAAATCGTTTACCGCATTGGGGATCAGTCTTTTGACAATCTACCGAAACTCTT
AACTTTTTACACTCTTCATTATTTGGATACAACCCCTTTAAAACGGCCTGCGTGTAGAAGGGTGGAAAAA
GTAATAGGAAAGTTCGATTTCGTTGGCAGCGATCAAGATGATTTACCTTTTCAAAGAGGTGAAGTTTTAA
CAATAGTTCGAAAAGACGAGGATCAATGGTGGACTGCGCGTAACTCCTCGGGGAAAATTGGTCAAATACC
GGTTCCCTATATACAACAGTATGACGATTATATGGATGAAGATGCTATTGATAAAAACGAACCTTCCATT
TCGGGATCTAGCAATGTATTTGAAAGTACTCTTAAAAGGACAGATTTAAATCGAAAACTACCTGCATACG
CCCGCGTAAAACAGTCAAGGGTCCCTAACGCATACGATAAGACTGCATTAAAATTGGAAATAGGTGACAT
TATTAAAGTCACTAAAACAAACATTAATGGGCAATGGGAGGGAGAATTAAATGGAAAAAATGGTCATTTT
CCCTTCACGCACGTTGAATTTGTCGATGATTGTGATTTAAGCAAAAACTCCACAGAAATATGCTAAGAAT
TCCCGGGTCGACTCGAGCGGCCGCATCGTGACTGACTGACGATCTGCCTCGCGCGTTTCGGTGATGACGG
TGAAAACCTCTGACACATGCAGCTCCCGGAGACGGTCACAGCTTGTCTGTAAGCGGATGCCGGGAGCAGA
CAAGCCCGTCAGGGCGCGTCAGCGGGTGTTGGCGGGTGTCGGGGCGCAGCCATGACCCAGTCACGTAGCG
ATAGCGGAGTGTATAATTCTTGAAGACGAAAGGGCCTCGTGATACGCCTATTTTTATAGGTTAATGTCAT
GATAATAATGGTTTCTTAGACGTCAGGTGGCACTTTTCGGGGAAATGTGCGCGGAACCCCTATTTGTTTA
TTTTTCTAAATACATTCAAATATGTATCCGCTCATGAGACAATAACCCTGATAAATGCTTCAATAATATT
GAAAAAGGAAGAGTATGAGTATTCAACATTTCCGTGTCGCCCTTATTCCCTTTTTTGCGGCATTTTGCCT
TCCTGTTTTTGCTCACCCAGAAACGCTGGTGAAAGTAAAAGATGCTGAAGATCAGTTGGGTGCACGAGTG
GGTTACATCGAACTGGATCTCAACAGCGGTAAGATCCTTGAGAGTTTTCGCCCCGAAGAACGTTTTCCAA
TGATGAGCACTTTTAAAGTTCTGCTATGTGGCGCGGTATTATCCCGTGTTGACGCCGGGCAAGAGCAACT
CGGTCGCCGCATACACTATTCTCAGAATGACTTGGTTGAGTACTCACCAGTCACAGAAAAGCATCTTACG
GATGGCATGACAGTAAGAGAATTATGCAGTGCTGCCATAACCATGAGTGATAACACTGCGGCCAACTTAC
TTCTGACAACGATCGGAGGACCGAAGGAGCTAACCGCTTTTTTGCACAACATGGGGGATCATGTAACTCG
CCTTGATCGTTGGGAACCGGAGCTGAATGAAGCCATACCAAACGACGAGCGTGACACCACGATGCCTGCA
GCAATGGCAACAACGTTGCGCAAACTATTAACTGGCGAACTACTTACTCTAGCTTCCCGGCAACAATTAA
TAGACTGGATGGAGGCGGATAAAGTTGCAGGACCACTTCTGCGCTCGGCCCTTCCGGCTGGCTGGTTTAT
TGCTGATAAATCTGGAGCCGGTGAGCGTGGGTCTCGCGGTATCATTGCAGCACTGGGGCCAGATGGTAAG
CCCTCCCGTATCGTAGTTATCTACACGACGGGGAGTCAGGCAACTATGGATGAACGAAATAGACAGATCG
CTGAGATAGGTGCCTCACTGATTAAGCATTGGTAACTGTCAGACCAAGTTTACTCATATATACTTTAGAT
TGATTTAAAACTTCATTTTTAATTTAAAAGGATCTAGGTGAAGATCCTTTTTGATAATCTCATGACCAAA
ATCCCTTAACGTGAGTTTTCGTTCCACTGAGCGTCAGACCCCGTAGAAAAGATCAAAGGATCTTCTTGAG
ATCCTTTTTTTCTGCGCGTAATCTGCTGCTTGCAAACAAAAAAACCACCGCTACCAGCGGTGGTTTGTTT
GCCGGATCAAGAGCTACCAACTCTTTTTCCGAAGGTAACTGGCTTCAGCAGAGCGCAGATACCAAATACT
GTCCTTCTAGTGTAGCCGTAGTTAGGCCACCACTTCAAGAACTCTGTAGCACCGCCTACATACCTCGCTC
TGCTAATCCTGTTACCAGTGGCTGCTGCCAGTGGCGATAAGTCGTGTCTTACCGGGTTGGACTCAAGACG
ATAGTTACCGGATAAGGCGCAGCGGTCGGGCTGAACGGGGGGTTCGTGCACACAGCCCAGCTTGGAGCGA
ACGACCTACACCGAACTGAGATACCTACAGCGTGAGCTATGAGAAAGCGCCACGCTTCCCGAAGGGAGAA
AGGCGGACAGGTATCCGGTAAGCGGCAGGGTCGGAACAGGAGAGCGCACGAGGGAGCTTCCAGGGGGAAA
CGCCTGGTATCTTTATAGTCCTGTCGGGTTTCGCCACCTCTGACTTGAGCGTCGATTTTTGTGATGCTCG
TCAGGGGGGCGGAGCCTATGGAAAAACGCCAGCAACGCGGCCTTTTTACGGTTCCTGGCCTTTTGCTGGC
CTTTTGCTCACATGTTCTTTCCTGCGTTATCCCCTGATTCTGTGGATAACCGTATTACCGCCTTTGAGTG
AGCTGATACCGCTCGCCGCAGCCGAACGACCGAGCGCAGCGAGTCAGTGAGCGAGGAAGCGGAAGAGCGC
CTGATGCGGTATTTTCTCCTTACGCATCTGTGCGGTATTTCACACCGCATAAATTCC
